Addgene plasmid #174331: pCDNA3.1-NKD2S31A
Purpose: encodes human NKD2 S31A mutant cDNA with a C-terminal MycHis Tag.
Depositing lab: Sonal Srikanth. Depositing organization: University of California, Los Angeles (UCLA). Publication: NKD2 mediates stimulation-dependent ORAI1 trafficking to augment Ca(2+) entry in T cells. Wu B, Woo JS, Vila P, Jew M, Leung J, Sun Z, Srikanth S, Gwack Y. Cell Rep. 2021 Aug 24;36(8):109603. doi: 10.1016/j.celrep.2021.109603. PubMed 34433025.
Backbone
  Vector backbone: pcDNA3.1
  Backbone size w/o insert (bp): 5500
  Vector type: Mammalian Expression
  Selectable markers: Neomycin (select with G418)
Growth in bacteria
  Bacterial resistance: Ampicillin, 100 μg/mL
  Growth temperature: 37°C
  Growth strain: DH5alpha
  Copy number: High Copy
Gene/Insert
  Gene/Insert name: Homo sapiens NKD inhibitor of WNT signaling pathway 2 (alt name: NKD2)
  Species: H. sapiens (human)
  Insert size (bp): 1355
  Mutation: changed Serine 31 to Alanine
  GenBank ID: NM_033120.4
  Entrez Gene: NKD2 (a.k.a. Naked2)
  Promoter: CMV
  Tag / fusion protein: MycHis (C terminal on backbone)
  Cloning method: Ligation Independent Cloning
  Sequencing primers: 5′ n/a
Terms and licenses: Academic/Nonprofit Terms; Industry Terms: Not Available to Industry
How to cite: pCDNA3.1-NKD2S31A was a gift from Sonal Srikanth (Addgene plasmid # 174331 ; http://n2t.net/addgene:174331 ; RRID:Addgene_174331)
