[The description below was written by a language model from this plasmid's Addgene catalogue record and pLannotate feature annotations shown in this document.]
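Description:
pCDNA3.1-NKD2S31A is a mammalian expression plasmid built on the pcDNA3.1 backbone that carries the human NKD2 (Naked2) cDNA with serine 31 changed to alanine. The sequenced record is about 6.8 kb. The roughly 1.35 kb coding sequence sits downstream of the human cytomegalovirus immediate-early enhancer and promoter, which drive strong constitutive transcription in transfected mammalian cells. It is followed by the bovine growth hormone polyadenylation signal. A T7 promoter lies between the CMV promoter and the insert and can serve for in vitro transcription or as a sequencing priming site. According to the catalogue entry, the protein is fused at its C terminus to a backbone-encoded Myc-His tag, which would allow antibody detection and metal-affinity purification. The automated feature table does not annotate this tag separately, though there is unannotated space between the end of the NKD2 reading frame and the poly(A) signal where it would lie.

In E. coli the plasmid replicates from a high-copy ColE1/pUC-type origin and is selected with ampicillin through the β-lactamase gene. An f1 origin is also present for single-stranded DNA production. For stable mammalian lines, an SV40 early promoter drives the neomycin phosphotransferase gene, terminated by an SV40 poly(A) signal, conferring G418 resistance. Short fragment hits in the annotation (HIV-1 LTR, ble, lacI, bom) appear to be backbone remnants or partial matches rather than functional parts.

NKD2 is annotated as a Wnt pathway antagonist, and the associated publication concerns its role in stimulation-dependent ORAI1 trafficking and calcium entry in T cells. The record does not state the specific functional consequence of the S31A substitution, but the construct is presumably used for comparison with wild-type NKD2.
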