Features (pLannotate 1.2.2; 20 found; start..end, strand, type, name):
     87..466     +  enhancer       CMV enhancer: human cytomegalovirus immediate early enhancer
    467..670     +  promoter       CMV promoter: human cytomegalovirus (CMV) immediate early promoter
    666..699     +  LTR            5' LTR (truncated) (fragment): truncated 5' long terminal repeat (LTR) from HIV-1
    715..733     +  promoter       T7 promoter: promoter for bacteriophage T7 RNA polymerase
    801..2153    +  CDS            NKD2: NKD2_HUMAN - Experimental evidence at protein level: Swiss-Prot protein existence level 1. Cell autonomous antagonist of the canonical Wnt signaling pathway. May activate a second Wnt signaling pathway that controls planar cell polarity (By similarity). Required for processing of TGFA and for targeting of TGFA to the basolateral membrane of polarized epithelial cells. From Homo sapiens (Human).
   2266..2490    +  polyA_signal   bGH poly(A) signal: bovine growth hormone polyadenylation signal
   2494..2515    +  promoter       SV40 promoter (fragment): SV40 enhancer and early promoter
   2536..2964    +  rep_origin     f1 ori (sequence partly withheld): f1 bacteriophage origin of replication; arrow indicates direction of (+) strand synthesis
   2978..3307    +  promoter       SV40 promoter: SV40 enhancer and early promoter
   3374..4165    +  CDS            neo: KKA2_KLEPN - Also known as kan, nptII. Experimental evidence at protein level: Swiss-Prot protein existence level 1. Resistance to kanamycin, neomycin, paromomycin, ribostamycin, butirosin and gentamicin B. From Klebsiella pneumoniae.
   4191..4349    +  CDS            ble (fragment): BLE_KLEPN - Experimental evidence at protein level: Swiss-Prot protein existence level 1. Binding protein with a strong affinity to the bleomycin family of antibiotics. Binds to CL990; an antimitotic-antibiotic compound. From Klebsiella pneumoniae.
   4344..4465    +  polyA_signal   SV40 poly(A) signal: SV40 polyadenylation signal
   4538..4554    -  protein_bind   lac operator: The lac repressor binds to the lac operator to inhibit transcription in E. coli. This inhibition can be relieved by adding lactose or isopropyl-β-D-thiogalactopyranoside (IPTG). lac repressor encoded by lacI
   4562..4592    -  promoter       lac promoter: promoter for the E. coli lac operon
   4607..4628    -  protein_bind   CAP binding site: CAP binding activates transcription in the presence of cAMP. E. coli catabolite activator protein
   4641..4733    -  CDS            lacI (fragment): lac repressor; lacI; The lac repressor binds to the lac operator to inhibit transcription in E. coli. This inhibition can be relieved by adding lactose or isopropyl-β-D-thiogalactopyranoside (IPTG).
   4916..5504    -  rep_origin     ori: high-copy-number ColE1/pMB1/pBR322/pUC origin of replication
   5675..6535    -  CDS            AmpR: β-lactamase; bla; confers resistance to ampicillin, carbenicillin, and related antibiotics
   6536..6640    -  promoter       AmpR promoter: bla
   6699..6751    -  misc_feature   bom (fragment): basis of mobility region from pBR322
>Addgene plasmid #174331 | pCDNA3.1-NKD2S31A | addgene full sequence | sequence record 345365 | Addgene NGS Result
AGGCTTGACCGACAATTGCATGAAGAATCTGCTTAGGGTTAGGCGTTTTGCGCTGCTTCGCGATGTACGG
GCCAGATATACGCGTTGACATTGATTATTGACTAGTTATTAATAGTAATCAATTACGGGGTCATTAGTTC
ATAGCCCATATATGGAGTTCCGCGTTACATAACTTACGGTAAATGGCCCGCCTGGCTGACCGCCCAACGA
CCCCCGCCCATTGACGTCAATAATGACGTATGTTCCCATAGTAACGCCAATAGGGACTTTCCATTGACGT
CAATGGGTGGAGTATTTACGGTAAACTGCCCACTTGGCAGTACATCAAGTGTATCATATGCCAAGTACGC
CCCCTATTGACGTCAATGACGGTAAATGGCCCGCCTGGCATTATGCCCAGTACATGACCTTATGGGACTT
TCCTACTTGGCAGTACATCTACGTATTAGTCATCGCTATTACCATGGTGATGCGGTTTTGGCAGTACATC
AATGGGCGTGGATAGCGGTTTGACTCACGGGGATTTCCAAGTCTCCACCCCATTGACGTCAATGGGAGTT
TGTTTTGGCACCAAAATCAACGGGACTTTCCAAAATGTCGTAACAACTCCGCCCCATTGACGCAAATGGG
CGGTAGGCGTGTACGGTGGGAGGTCTATATAAGCAGAGCTCTCTGGCTAACTAGAGAACCCACTGCTTAC
TGGCTTATCGAAATTAATACGACTCACTATAGGGAGACCCAAGCTGGCTAGTTAAGCTTGGTACCGAGCT
CGGATCCACTAGTCCAGTGTGGTGGAATTCATGGGGAAACTGCAGTCGAAGCACGCCGCCGCCGCCCGCA
AGCGGAGAGAGAGCCCGGAAGGGGACAGCTTCGTGGCGTCCGCGTACGCGGCCGGCCGCAAAGGCGCGGA
GGAAGCGGAGCGGCGCGCGCGGGACAAGCAGGAGCTGCCCAATGGGGACCCCAAGGAGGGGCCTTTCCGG
GAGGACCAGTGTCCCCTACAGGTGGCACTCCCCGCTGAGAAAGCTGAGGGCCGCGAGCACCCGGGACAAC
TCCTCAGCGCAGATGACGGAGAGAGGGCAGCAAACCGCGAGGGCCCGCGAGGACCGGGCGGGCAGCGCCT
CAACATTGACGCACTCCAGTGCGATGTCTCGGTGGAGGAGGACGACCGCCAGGAGTGGACGTTCACGCTC
TATGACTTTGACAACTGCGGGAAGGTCACCAGGGAGGACATGTCCAGCCTCATGCACACCATCTATGAGG
TCGTGGATGCCTCGGTCAACCACTCCTCGGGCAGCAGCAAGACCCTCCGTGTGAAGCTAACCGTCAGCCC
TGAGCCCTCCAGCAAGAGGAAGGAGGGTCCTCCTGCTGGCCAGGACCGGGAGCCCACCCGTTGCAGGATG
GAGGGTGAACTGGCAGAGGAGCCAAGGGTGGCTGACAGGAGGTTGTCTGCACACGTCAGGAGGCCCAGTA
CTGACCCCCAGCCCTGCTCGGAGCGGGGGCCCTACTGCGTGGACGAGAACACGGAGCGCAGAAACCACTA
CCTGGACCTCGCCGGGATTGAGAACTACACGTCCAGATTCGGCCCTGGGTCCCCTCCTGTGCAAGCAAAG
CAGGAGCCCCAGGGCAGGGCCTCGCACCTCCAGGCCCGGTCCCGCTCCCAGGAGCCAGATACACATGCCG
TACACCACCGCAGGTCACAGGTGCTGGTGGAACACGTCGTGCCAGCCTCGGAGCCTGCTGCCCGGGCCCT
GGACACGCAGCCCCGGCCGAAGGGGCCGGAGAAGCAGTTCCTCAAGTCCCCCAAGGGCTCCGGGAAGCCG
CCTGGGGTGCCAGCCAGCAGCAAGTCCGGGAAAGCCTTCAGCTACTACCTGCCGGCCGTCCTGCCGCCCC
AGGCCCCTCAGGACGGCCACCACCTCCCGCAGCCCCCACCGCCACCCTACGGCCACAAGCGGTACCGCCA
AAAGGGCAGGGAGGGCCACTCGCCACTCAAGGCCCCACACGCTCAGCCTGCCACAGTGGAGCACGAGGTG
GTGCGGGACCTGCCGCCCACGCCAGCAGGAGAGGGCTACGCGGTGCCAGTGATCCAGCGGCACGAGCACC
ACCACCACCACGAGCACCACCACCACCACCACCACCACCACTTCCACCCGTCCCTCGAGTCTAGAGGGCC
CTTCGAACAAAAACTCATCTCAGAAGAGGATCTGAATATGCATACCGGTCATCATCACCATCACCATTGA
GTTTAAACCCGCTGATCAGCCTCGACTGTGCCTTCTAGTTGCCAGCCATCTGTTGTTTGCCCCTCCCCCG
TGCCTTCCTTGACCCTGGAAGGTGCCACTCCCACTGTCCTTTCCTAATAAAATGAGGAAATTGCATCGCA
TTGTCTGAGTAGGTGTCATTCTATTCTGGGGGGTGGGGTGGGGCAGGACAGCAAGGGGGAGGATTGGGAA
GACAATAGCAGGCATGCTGGGGATGCGGTGGGCTCTATGGCTTCTGAGGCGGAAAGAACCAGCTGGGGCT
CTAGGGGGTATCCCC
[124 nt withheld, positions 2536-2659]
C
[91 nt withheld, positions 2661-2751]
A
[49 nt withheld, positions 2753-2801]
CCTTTGACGTTGGAGTCCACGTTCTTT
[37 nt withheld, positions 2829-2865]
ACCCTATCTCGGTCTATTCTTTTGATTTATAAGGGATTTTGCCGATTTCGGCCTATTGGTTAAAAAATGA
GCTGATTTAACAAAAATTTAACGCGAATTAATTCTGTGGAATGTGTGTCAGTTAGGGTGTGGAAAGTCCC
CAGGCTCCCCAGCAGGCAGAAGTATGCAAAGCATGCATCTCAATTAGTCAGCAACCAGGTGTGGAAAGTC
CCCAGGCTCCCCAGCAGGCAGAAGTATGCAAAGCATGCATCTCAATTAGTCAGCAACCATAGTCCCGCCC
CTAACTCCGCCCATCCCGCCCCTAACTCCGCCCAGTTCCGCCCATTCTCCGCCCCATGGCTGACTAATTT
TTTTTATTTATGCAGAGGCCGAGGCCGCCTCTGCCTCTGAGCTATTCCAGAAGTAGTGAGGAGGCTTTTT
TGGAGGCCTAGGCTTTTGCAAAAAGCTCCCGGGAGCTTGTATATCCATTTTCGGATCTGATCAAGAGACA
GGATGAGGATCGTTTCGCATGATTGAACAAGATGGATTGCACGCAGGTTCTCCGGCCGCTTGGGTGGAGA
GGCTATTCGGCTATGACTGGGCACAACAGACAATCGGCTGCTCTGATGCCGCCGTGTTCCGGCTGTCAGC
GCAGGGGCGCCCGGTTCTTTTTGTCAAGACCGACCTGTCCGGTGCCCTGAATGAACTGCAGGACGAGGCA
GCGCGGCTATCGTGGCTGGCCACGACGGGCGTTCCTTGCGCAGCTGTGCTCGACGTTGTCACTGAAGCGG
GAAGGGACTGGCTGCTATTGGGCGAAGTGCCGGGGCAGGATCTCCTGTCATCTCACCTTGCTCCTGCCGA
GAAAGTATCCATCATGGCTGATGCAATGCGGCGGCTGCATACGCTTGATCCGGCTACCTGCCCATTCGAC
CACCAAGCGAAACATCGCATCGAGCGAGCACGTACTCGGATGGAAGCCGGTCTTGTCGATCAGGATGATC
TGGACGAAGAGCATCAGGGGCTCGCGCCAGCCGAACTGTTCGCCAGGCTCAAGGCGCGCATGCCCGACGG
CGAGGATCTCGTCGTGACCCATGGCGATGCCTGCTTGCCGAATATCATGGTGGAAAATGGCCGCTTTTCT
GGATTCATCGACTGTGGCCGGCTGGGTGTGGCGGACCGCTATCAGGACATAGCGTTGGCTACCCGTGATA
TTGCTGAAGAGCTTGGCGGCGAATGGGCTGACCGCTTCCTCGTGCTTTACGGTATCGCCGCTCCCGATTC
GCAGCGCATCGCCTTCTATCGCCTTCTTGACGAGTTCTTCTGAGCGGGACTCTGGGGTTCGCGAAATGAC
CGACCAAGCGACGCCCAACCTGCCATCACGAGATTTCGATTCCACCGCCGCCTTCTATGAAAGGTTGGGC
TTCGGAATCGTTTTCCGGGACGCCGGCTGGATGATCCTCCAGCGCGGGGATCTCATGCTGGAGTTCTTCG
CCCACCCCAACTTGTTTATTGCAGCTTATAATGGTTACAAATAAAGCAATAGCATCACAAATTTCACAAA
TAAAGCATTTTTTTCACTGCATTCTAGTTGTGGTTTGTCCAAACTCATCAATGTATCTTATCATGTCTGT
ATACCGTCGACCTCTAGCTAGAGCTTGGCGTAATCATGGTCATAGCTGTTTCCTGTGTGAAATTGTTATC
CGCTCACAATTCCACACAACATACGAGCCGGAAGCATAAAGTGTAAAGCCTGGGGTGCCTAATGAGTGAG
CTAACTCACATTAATTGCGTTGCGCTCACTGCCCGCTTTCCAGTCGGGAAACCTGTCGTGCCAGCTGCAT
TAATGAATCGGCCAACGCGCGGGGAGAGGCGGTTTGCGTATTGGGCGCTCTTCCGCTTCCTCGCTCACTG
ACTCGCTGCGCTCGGTCGTTCGGCTGCGGCGAGCGGTATCAGCTCACTCAAAGGCGGTAATACGGTTATC
CACAGAATCAGGGGATAACGCAGGAAAGAACATGTGAGCAAAAGGCCAGCAAAAGGCCAGGAACCGTAAA
AAGGCCGCGTTGCTGGCGTTTTTCCATAGGCTCCGCCCCCCTGACGAGCATCACAAAAATCGACGCTCAA
GTCAGAGGTGGCGAAACCCGACAGGACTATAAAGATACCAGGCGTTTCCCCCTGGAAGCTCCCTCGTGCG
CTCTCCTGTTCCGACCCTGCCGCTTACCGGATACCTGTCCGCCTTTCTCCCTTCGGGAAGCGTGGCGCTT
TCTCATAGCTCACGCTGTAGGTATCTCAGTTCGGTGTAGGTCGTTCGCTCCAAGCTGGGCTGTGTGCACG
AACCCCCCGTTCAGCCCGACCGCTGCGCCTTATCCGGTAACTATCGTCTTGAGTCCAACCCGGTAAGACA
CGACTTATCGCCACTGGCAGCAGCCACTGGTAACAGGATTAGCAGAGCGAGGTATGTAGGCGGTGCTACA
GAGTTCTTGAAGTGGTGGCCTAACTACGGCTACACTAGAAGAACAGTATTTGGTATCTGCGCTCTGCTGA
AGCCAGTTACCTTCGGAAAAAGAGTTGGTAGCTCTTGATCCGGCAAACAAACCACCGCTGGTAGCGGTGG
TTTTTTTGTTTGCAAGCAGCAGATTACGCGCAGAAAAAAAGGATCTCAAGAAGATCCTTTGATCTTTTCT
ACGGGGTCTGACGCTCAGTGGAACGAAAACTCACGTTAAGGGATTTTGGTCATGAGATTATCAAAAAGGA
TCTTCACCTAGATCCTTTTAAATTAAAAATGAAGTTTTAAATCAATCTAAAGTATATATGAGTAAACTTG
GTCTGACAGTTACCAATGCTTAATCAGTGAGGCACCTATCTCAGCGATCTGTCTATTTCGTTCATCCATA
GTTGCCTGACTCCCCGTCGTGTAGATAACTACGATACGGGAGGGCTTACCATCTGGCCCCAGTGCTGCAA
TGATACCGCGAGACCCACGCTCACCGGCTCCAGATTTATCAGCAATAAACCAGCCAGCCGGAAGGGCCGA
GCGCAGAAGTGGTCCTGCAACTTTATCCGCCTCCATCCAGTCTATTAATTGTTGCCGGGAAGCTAGAGTA
AGTAGTTCGCCAGTTAATAGTTTGCGCAACGTTGTTGCCATTGCTACAGGCATCGTGGTGTCACGCTCGT
CGTTTGGTATGGCTTCATTCAGCTCCGGTTCCCAACGATCAAGGCGAGTTACATGATCCCCCATGTTGTG
CAAAAAAGCGGTTAGCTCCTTCGGTCCTCCGATCGTTGTCAGAAGTAAGTTGGCCGCAGTGTTATCACTC
ATGGTTATGGCAGCACTGCATAATTCTCTTACTGTCATGCCATCCGTAAGATGCTTTTCTGTGACTGGTG
AGTACTCAACCAAGTCATTCTGAGAATAGTGTATGCGGCGACCGAGTTGCTCTTGCCCGGCGTCAATACG
GGATAATACCGCGCCACATAGCAGAACTTTAAAAGTGCTCATCATTGGAAAACGTTCTTCGGGGCGAAAA
CTCTCAAGGATCTTACCGCTGTTGAGATCCAGTTCGATGTAACCCACTCGTGCACCCAACTGATCTTCAG
CATCTTTTACTTTCACCAGCGTTTCTGGGTGAGCAAAAACAGGAAGGCAAAATGCCGCAAAAAAGGGAAT
AAGGGCGACACGGAAATGTTGAATACTCATACTCTTCCTTTTTCAATATTATTGAAGCATTTATCAGGGT
TATTGTCTCATGAGCGGATACATATTTGAATGTATTTAGAAAAATAAACAAATAGGGGTTCCGCGCACAT
TTCCCCGAAAAGTGCCACCTGACGTCGACGGATCGGGAGATCTCCCGATCCCCTATGGTGCACTCTCAGT
ACAATCTGCTCTGATGCCGCATAGTTAAGCCAGTATCTGCTCCCTGCTTGTGTGTTGGAGGTCGCTGAGT
AGTGCGCGAGCAAAATTTAAGCTACAACAAGGCA
